Addgene plasmid #52690: pREP41-MCS+
Purpose: (Empty Backbone) Same as pREP41, with better MCS
Depositing lab: Michael Nick Boddy. Depositing organization: Scripps California (The Scripps Research Institute).
Backbone
  Vector backbone: pREP41
  Vector type: Yeast Expression
  Selectable markers: LEU2
Growth in bacteria
  Bacterial resistance: Ampicillin, 100 μg/mL
  Growth temperature: 37°C
  Growth strain: DH5alpha
  Copy number: High Copy
Gene/Insert
  Gene/Insert name: none
  Species: S. pombe (fission yeast)
  Promoter: Pnmt41
  Cloning method: Unknown
  Sequencing primers: 5′ gttgaattaattatttcaatctcattctc; 3′ cgtaatatgcagcttgaatgggcttcc
Terms and licenses: Academic/Nonprofit Terms; Industry Terms: Not Available to Industry
How to cite: pREP41-MCS+ was a gift from Michael Nick Boddy (Addgene plasmid # 52690 ; http://n2t.net/addgene:52690 ; RRID:Addgene_52690)
