[The description below was written by a language model from this plasmid's Addgene catalogue record and pLannotate feature annotations shown in this document.]
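Description:
pREP41-MCS+ is an empty fission yeast expression backbone of about 8.8 kb, derived from pREP41 and described in the record as the same vector with an improved multiple cloning site. It is a shuttle plasmid. In E. coli it is maintained at high copy through a ColE1/pUC-type origin and selected with ampicillin via the β-lactamase gene and its own promoter. In Schizosaccharomyces pombe it replicates episomally from the ars1 autonomously replicating sequence. Selection there uses the S. cerevisiae LEU2 gene, driven by its native promoter, which encodes 3-isopropylmalate dehydrogenase and serves as a leucine auxotrophic marker in a suitable host strain.

The expression module is built around the nmt1 P41 promoter, a mutated version of the S. pombe nmt1 promoter that gives medium-strength transcription and is repressed by thiamine. Expression of a cloned gene can therefore be turned down or induced by changing the thiamine content of the medium. No insert is present; an open reading frame would be placed in the cloning site downstream of this promoter. The feature table does not annotate the new polylinker or a transcription terminator in the region between the promoter and ars1, so their composition is not stated in the record.

The remaining annotations are mostly short remnants of the cloning history: fragments of lacI, the lac promoter and operator, lacZα, a pUC18/19 MCS, pBR322 bom and rop, an M13 phage origin, and small matches to yeast genes such as NFS1 and hus5. These probably reflect flanking genomic sequence rather than functional elements. The plasmid is suited to regulated, moderate-level expression of genes of interest in S. pombe.
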