Features (pLannotate 1.2.2; 21 found; start..end, strand, type, name):
      2..94      +  CDS            lacI (fragment): lac repressor; lacI; The lac repressor binds to the lac operator to inhibit transcription in E. coli. This inhibition can be relieved by adding lactose or isopropyl-β-D-thiogalactopyranoside (IPTG).
    107..128     +  protein_bind   CAP binding site: CAP binding activates transcription in the presence of cAMP. E. coli catabolite activator protein
    143..173     +  promoter       lac promoter: promoter for the E. coli lac operon
    181..197     +  protein_bind   lac operator: The lac repressor binds to the lac operator to inhibit transcription in E. coli. This inhibition can be relieved by adding lactose or isopropyl-β-D-thiogalactopyranoside (IPTG). lac repressor encoded by lacI
    244..360     +  CDS            NFS1 (fragment): NFS1_YEAST - Also known as SPL1 From Saccharomyces cerevisiae (strain ATCC 204508 / S288c) (Baker's yeast).
    722..1816    -  CDS            LEU2: 3-isopropylmalate dehydrogenase, required for leucine biosynthesis; S. cerevisiae LEU2; yeast auxotrophic marker
   1817..2224    -  promoter       LEU2 promoter: S. cerevisiae LEU2
   2364..2441    -  CDS            YO192_YEAST (fragment): Experimental evidence at protein level: Swiss-Prot protein existence level 1. From Saccharomyces cerevisiae (strain ATCC 204508 / S288c) (Baker's yeast).
   2466..2488    -  misc_feature   MCS (fragment): pUC18/19 multiple cloning site
   2514..3674    +  promoter       nmt1 P41 promoter: mutant nmt1 promoter from Schizosaccharomyces pombe, conferring medium strength thiamine-repressible expression
   4791..5574    -  rep_origin     ars1: Schizosaccharomyces pombe autonomously replicating sequence ars1
   5735..5800    +  CDS            hus5 (fragment): UBC9_SCHPO - Also known as ubc9. Experimental evidence at protein level: Swiss-Prot protein existence level 1. Catalyzes the covalent attachment of ubiquitin-like protein SUMO/Smt3 to other proteins. Required for efficient recovery from DNA damage or S-phase arrest and normal mitosis. This may be as part of a checkpoint independent recovery process. From Schizosaccharomyces pombe (strain 972 / ATCC 24843) (Fission yeast).
   5854..5922    +  CDS            hus5 (fragment): UBC9_SCHPO - Also known as ubc9. Experimental evidence at protein level: Swiss-Prot protein existence level 1. Catalyzes the covalent attachment of ubiquitin-like protein SUMO/Smt3 to other proteins. Required for efficient recovery from DNA damage or S-phase arrest and normal mitosis. This may be as part of a checkpoint independent recovery process. From Schizosaccharomyces pombe (strain 972 / ATCC 24843) (Fission yeast).
   5920..6077    +  CDS            lacZα (fragment): LacZα fragment of β-galactosidase; lacZ fragment
   6083..6134    -  misc_feature   bom (fragment): basis of mobility region from pBR322
   6153..6533    +  rep_origin     M13 ori (sequence partly withheld): M13 bacteriophage origin of replication; arrow indicates direction of (+) strand synthesis
   6609..6658    -  misc_feature   bom (fragment): basis of mobility region from pBR322
   6760..6795    -  CDS            rop (fragment): Rop protein, which maintains plasmids at low copy number; rop
   6890..6994    +  promoter       AmpR promoter: bla
   6995..7855    +  CDS            AmpR: β-lactamase; bla; confers resistance to ampicillin, carbenicillin, and related antibiotics
   8026..8614    +  rep_origin     ori: high-copy-number ColE1/pMB1/pBR322/pUC origin of replication
>Addgene plasmid #52690 | pREP41-MCS+ | depositor full sequence | sequence record 82000 | pREP41-MCS+ sequence 8795 bps
AGCGCCCAATACGCAAACCGCCTCTCCCCGCGCGTTGGCCGATTCATTAATGCAGCTGGCACGACAGGTT
TCCCGACTGGAAAGCGGGCAGTGAGCGCAACGCAATTAATGTGAGTTAGCTCACTCATTAGGCACCCCAG
GCTTTACACTTTATGCTTCCGGCTCGTATGTTGTGTGGAATTGTGAGCGGATAACAATTTCACACAGGAA
ACAGCTATGACCATGATTACGCCAAGCTTGTCGATCGACTACGTCGTTAAGGCCGTTTCTGACAGAGTAA
AATTCTTGAGGGAACTTTCACCATTATGGGAAATGGTTCAAGAAGGTATTGACTTAAACTCCATCAAATG
GTCAGGTCATTGAGTGTTTTTTATTTGTTGTATTTTTTTTTTTTTAGAGAAAATCCTCCAATATATAAAT
TAGGAATCATAGTTTCATGATTTTCTGTTACACCTAACTTTTTGTGTGGTGCCCTCCTCCTTGTCAATAT
TAATGTTAAAGTGCAATTCTTTTTCCTTATCACGTTGAGCCATTAGTATCAATTTGCTTACCTGTATTCC
TTTACATCCTCCTTTTTCTCCTTCTTGATAAATGTATGTAGATTGCGTATATAGTTTCGTCTACCCTATG
AACATATTCCATTTTGTAATTTCGTGTCGTTTCTATTATGAATTTCATTTATAAAGTTTATGTACAAATA
TCATAAAAAAAGAGAATCTTTTTAAGCAAGGATTTTCTTAACTTCTTCGGCGACAGCATCACCGACTTCC
GTGGTACTGTTGGAACCACCTAAATCACCAGTTCTGATACCTGCATCCAAAACCTTTTTAACTGCATCTT
CAATGGCCTTACCTTCTTCAGGCAAGTTCAATGACAATTTCAACATCATTGCAGCAGACAAGATAGTGGC
GATAGGGTTGACCTTATTCTTTGGCAAATCTGGAGCAGAACCGTGGCATGGTTCGTACAAACCAAATGCG
GTGTTCTTGTCTGGCAAAGAGGCCAAGGACGCAGATGGCAACAAACCCAAGGAACCTGGGATAACGGAGG
CTTCATCGGAGATGATATCACCAAACATGTTGCTGGTGATTATAATACCATTTAGGTGGGTTGGGTTCTT
AACTAGGATCATGGCGGCAGAATCAATCAATTGATGTTGAACCTTCAATGTAGGGAATTCGTTCTTGATG
GTTTCCTCCACAGTTTTTCTCCATAATCTTGAAGAGGCCAAAACATTAGCTTTATCCAAGGACCAAATAG
GCAATGGTGGCTCATGTTGTAGGGCCATGAAAGCGGCCATTCTTGTGATTCTTTGCACTTCTGGAACGGT
GTATTGTTCACTATCCCAAGCGACACCATCACCATCGTCTTCCTTTCTCTTACCAAAGTAAATACCTCCC
ACTAATTCTCTGACAACAACGAAGTCAGTACCTTTAGCAAATTGTGGCTTGATTGGAGATAAGTCTAAAA
GAGAGTCGGATGCAAAGTTACATGGTCTTAAGTTGGCGTACAATTGAAGTTCTTTACGGATTTTTAGTAA
ACCTTGTTCAGGTCTAACACTACCGGTACCCCATTTAGGACCACCCACAGCACCTAACAAAACGGCATCA
ACCTTCTTGGAGGCTTCCAGCGCCTCATCTGGAAGTGGGACACCTGTAGCATCGATAGCAGCACCACCAA
TTAAATGATTTTCGAAATCGAACTTGACATTGGAACGAACATCAGAAATAGCTTTAAGAACCTTAATGGC
TTCGGCTGTGATTTCTTGACCAACGTGGTCACCTGGCAAAACGACGATCTTCTTAGGGGCAGACATTAGA
ATGGTATATCCTTGAAATATATATATATATATTGCTGAAATGTAAAAGGTAAGAAAAGTTAGAAAGTAAG
ACGATTGCTAACCACCTATTGGAAAAAACAATAGGTCCTTAAATAATATTGTCAACTTCAAGTATTGTGA
TGCAAGCATTTAGTCATGAACGCTTCTCTATTCTATATGAAAAGCCGGTTCCGCGGCTCTCACCTTTCCT
TTTTCTCCCAATTTTTCAGTTGAAAAAGGTATATGCGTCAGGCGACCTCTGAAATTAACAAAAAATTTCC
AGTCATCGAATTTGATTCTGTGCGATAGCGCCCCTGTGTGTTCTCGTTATGTTGAGGAAAAAAATAATGG
TTGCTAAGAGATTCGAACTCTTGCATCTTACGATACCTGAGTATTCCCACAGTTAACTGCGGTCAAGATA
TTTCTTGAATCAGGCGCCTTAGACCGCTCGGCCAAACAACCAATTACTTGTTGAGAAATAGAGTATAATT
ATCCTATAAATATAACGTTTTTGAACACACATGAACAAGGAAGTACAGGACAATTGATTTTGAAGAGAAT
GTGGATTTTGATGTAATTGTTGGGATTCCATTTTTAATAAGGCAATAATATTAGGTATGTAGATATACTA
GAAGTTCTCCTCGACAAGCTTGCATGCCTGCAGGTCGATCGACTCTAGAGGATCAGAAAATTATCGCCAT
AAAAGACAGAATAAGTCATCAGCGGTTGTTTCATTTCCTATATTTTTTTTTTATTTTTTTATTTTTTAAT
AAGGGAAAATTTAACGTCTAAGGATACAGAAGATTGTTAGCACATTAAAGTAATAAAGGCTTAAGTAGTA
AGTGCCTTAGCATGTTATTGTATTTCAAAGGACATAATCTAAAATAATAACAATATCATTTCTCACAAGT
TATTCAATTTTCTTTTTTTTTTCTAATAATATCAAGAATGTATTATTTGTTTGACATAAGTCAACTAATT
TATTTAATATGCTGGATTAATCTTGCAGACATGTAAATTAACAAGTTTTAGTCAAATAACGTTGAAGTTT
CAATGAACTCAAATAATTTCTCTTTTTTTTTATATAACCATAAGTCTAATCTGATTTATATTTTCCGCAG
GGATCAACTGAAGTTATGACATTTGGATTGGATCACTTATAACCTTGGTCGCCAAATAATACAAAAATCA
GCGTTATAAAACAAAGAAGGTTTTTGTTAAGAAATTAATCCTCTTTCTTGATAAGAAAGTTGAACCGAAA
TTGCAGATACTGATATATGAAAATAATACCCACAATTTTGGGAATAGCGCAAGCCTCAATTTAAACAATA
GGTGAGGACACATGATAATGACCTCAATGATTGTTAGAAGAAAAGAGCCTCATTACAAAATCGAAAAATG
AATGGTTGGGTACAAGTTTCCAAAACATGGTAAAGTGGACTTTGCGTATGAGACGTAAATAGAAAAAAAC
ACTTGTTATATGTTTTCTAGAATTATTGTTGTCTCTTTATGGTTGGATGATGCAAAATAGTAATTTCGGT
TAGTTGCTGTAAAACACCACGAGACAAATAGATATGGATATTTATTAAATCAGGAAAAACGTAACTCTCG
GCTACTGGATGGTTCAGTCACCCAACGATTACTGGGGAGAGAAAACAGGGCAAAAGCAAAGCTTAAAGGA
ATCCGATTGTCATTCGGCAATGTGCAGCGAAACTAAAAACCGGATAATGGACCTGTTAATCGAAACATTG
AAGATAAAGGAAGAGGAATCCTGGCATATCATCAATTGAATAAGTTGAATTAATTATTTCAATCTCATTC
TCACTTTCTGACTTATAGTCGCTTTGTTAAATCATATGCTCGAGAGATCTGTCGACCCATGGGCTAGCGG
ATCCCCGGGTAAAAGGAATGTCTCCCTTGCCAGTACTGCTAGGGTTTTTCTTTCAAACTATGGAAGCCCA
TTCAAGCTGCATATTACGATTTTGTTTTTCGCTTTTAGAAAGTGGTTTAGATGAGATAATAGAAAAATTC
TTGATCTCCGACAACGAGTACTTTTATTTTTTTTGCTAATCACTTTACTCAATATTAGCTCGAAATCGTA
GAAACGTAGACGGGTGCGGGATACCGAGTGGTGTAGTTAAGAATTTTTATAAACCACGTGGCCCAAAAAT
ATGAACCCAAAACGTTTATACATGAGTATACTTTAAGAAGGCTATACCCCTTCGTGTTAGATGTAGTTTT
AGCTACCCAACCCGAGTCTATGAGCTTGACTTCAGATGTAGAAGGCATTAAATCGTTTTGAATATTAATT
AAAAAACGATGAAAATTAAATATTTAAAAGCAATCATACGCTGAAAATTTAGTGCTGTGGCTAATCCTTC
AACATGGAAATGCCATAAAAGTGACTTTGACAAAAAAAAAAGTATATACAGGTAGTAAACTCATCTACTT
CATTGACTTTGTTTACAGCATGTGGAAGGAGGAATATTTATTGCTAAATCGTAGTTTAACATTCAATAAG
TAATACTATTGAAATTCGACAAGATTGGCCGCATGGATGAAAAAGAGGCATTTTGCTTTGGGAGAATTAG
TTCAAATTAGAACTGAAAAAAAAAACTTTACGAGGCAAAAATGTCGGATTGAGATCGTAAAAGTTCGCTC
GTCGTCTTTTGCTTTGTGATTGTTTTCATGGATACATCTTGCTGGATATTTAAATTTTAGTACTATGTAT
AAGATATTCTATAAATGTTTTATCACCCAAACCTGTTAGCGCCTTCTTAATTCTATTCAATCTGGCTTTT
GCTCTGAGACTACTTCTTGGACTTTCACTACTTGTTAGTTATACGGAATTTGTGTAATTAGAAGTGAAAT
AATCCTTTCTATTAGTAATGCGAGCTCGAATTCGAGTCTAACTCCTTAACCACTCGGACATAGTGACTTA
TCTGACACTCATTGTAAATTAATATATATATAGGCATTTTGTTTAGTTAAAGGTACTTAAGTAATTAGTA
TAAACGAACCAATTTTATAATCAGGAAGTTAAGTGAATGGTAGCACATGTCGTAAAAATTGTGAATTTTT
ATTGAATAATATTTTAAATACAAGCCTTTCTAGACTAGGTATACTCATAAACATATATGAGCAAAAGGAT
AGAGGAGATTACATTGCATCTTCTACAAATTTATTTATTGCCCTTTACTGAAAAATTAAATAATGAGTAC
TAAATGATAAAAAGCGCTCAGTACAAGAAAGATTGCAAAAATATTGCATTCTTCATGAATTAAAGTTGCA
TATAAGGCATATTGAAAGTAATAGTACTAAAACAGCAGTTAGCGAAAATTAATAGAATTATATTCGCAAG
ACAATTGTGACATTAAATTAAAAAATTGTAGAATTTTTACTATCCTCTTTAACGCCATGAGCCTTTATAA
AAAGGTTAAATTAGTTTTAACATTCTTTTTTTGAGTAAGAGTTTACAATTTATCAAAACCTGTGTTATTA
TATTCATTAGTTTCAATTTATTAGCATCTAGAGAAAAATCAATTGGCAGTTACATTGTTGGAATTTATGA
AGAAAAAGAATCTACAACGGAGAATAAGTTGCTGATCGCTTTCCCTAAAATTGTATATTTTGCTGAGCTT
ATTTTGACATTTCGTTGAAGTTTTCTCTAATTCGCATTCATTTTAAGTAAAACAATGAGAAATAAAATTA
CAAAAAATACAAATTAAAATACAATTTTTAGCTATAATTATAGACGATGCCCTTGTATCCCATTCTGTCT
CGCTTGCCCCTACTTTTTATCTTTTATATACCATAATGAACGCTGCCGCTACTAACCATACCCCGATTTT
ACATTTCGGACTCCCAAGGACGTACAAAATAGAAAACTATAGAAAAAAATAATCAGAAAATAGCATGTCA
TCTCTTTGTAAAACGCGTTTGCAAGAAGAAAGGAAACAATGGAGAAGAGATCATCCATTTGTATGTAAAT
TTTAGTAAACTTGAAGAAATCACTAACAACTTCTCTTACTTAGGGATTCTATGCAAAACCTTGTAAATCA
TCTGATGGAGGACTCGATTTAATGAATTGGAAGGTTGGAATTCACTGGCCGTCGTTTTACAACGTCGTGA
CTGGGAAAACCCTGGCGTTACCCAACTTAATCGCCTTGCAGCACATCCCCCTTTCGCCAGCTGGCGTAAT
AGCGAAGAGGCCCGCACCGATCGCCCTTCCCAACAGTTGCGCAGCCTGAATGGCGAATGGCGCCTGATGC
GGTATTTTCTCCTTACGCATCTGTGCGGTATTTCACACCGCATA
[142 nt withheld, positions 6135-6276]
C
[141 nt withheld, positions 6278-6418]
CCTTTGACGTTGGAGTCCACGTTCTTT
[37 nt withheld, positions 6446-6482]
ACCCTATCTCGGGCTATTCTTTTGATTTATAAGGGATTTTGCCGATTTCGGCCTATTGGTTAAAAAATGA
GCTGATTTAACAAAAATTTAACGCGAATTTTAACAAAATATTAACGTTTACAATTTTATGGTGCACTCTC
AGTACAATCTGCTCTGATGCCGCATAGTTAAGCCAGCCCCGACACCCGCCAACACCCGCTGACGCGCCCT
GACGGGCTTGTCTGCTCCCGGCATCCGCTTACAGACAAGCTGTGACCGTCTCCGGGAGCTGCATGTGTCA
GAGGTTTTCACCGTCATCACCGAAACGCGCGAGACGAAAGGGCCTCGTGATACGCCTATTTTTATAGGTT
AATGTCATGATAATAATGGTTTCTTAGACGTCAGGTGGCACTTTTCGGGGAAATGTGCGCGGAACCCCTA
TTTGTTTATTTTTCTAAATACATTCAAATATGTATCCGCTCATGAGACAATAACCCTGATAAATGCTTCA
ATAATATTGAAAAAGGAAGAGTATGAGTATTCAACATTTCCGTGTCGCCCTTATTCCCTTTTTTGCGGCA
TTTTGCCTTCCTGTTTTTGCTCACCCAGAAACGCTGGTGAAAGTAAAAGATGCTGAAGATCAGTTGGGTG
CACGAGTGGGTTACATCGAACTGGATCTCAACAGCGGTAAGATCCTTGAGAGTTTTCGCCCCGAAGAACG
TTTTCCAATGATGAGCACTTTTAAAGTTCTGCTATGTGGCGCGGTATTATCCCGTATTGACGCCGGGCAA
GAGCAACTCGGTCGCCGCATACACTATTCTCAGAATGACTTGGTTGAGTACTCACCAGTCACAGAAAAGC
ATCTTACGGATGGCATGACAGTAAGAGAATTATGCAGTGCTGCCATAACCATGAGTGATAACACTGCGGC
CAACTTACTTCTGACAACGATCGGAGGACCGAAGGAGCTAACCGCTTTTTTGCACAACATGGGGGATCAT
GTAACTCGCCTTGATCGTTGGGAACCGGAGCTGAATGAAGCCATACCAAACGACGAGCGTGACACCACGA
TGCCTGTAGCAATGGCAACAACGTTGCGCAAACTATTAACTGGCGAACTACTTACTCTAGCTTCCCGGCA
ACAATTAATAGACTGGATGGAGGCGGATAAAGTTGCAGGACCACTTCTGCGCTCGGCCCTTCCGGCTGGC
TGGTTTATTGCTGATAAATCTGGAGCCGGTGAGCGTGGGTCTCGCGGTATCATTGCAGCACTGGGGCCAG
ATGGTAAGCCCTCCCGTATCGTAGTTATCTACACGACGGGGAGTCAGGCAACTATGGATGAACGAAATAG
ACAGATCGCTGAGATAGGTGCCTCACTGATTAAGCATTGGTAACTGTCAGACCAAGTTTACTCATATATA
CTTTAGATTGATTTAAAACTTCATTTTTAATTTAAAAGGATCTAGGTGAAGATCCTTTTTGATAATCTCA
TGACCAAAATCCCTTAACGTGAGTTTTCGTTCCACTGAGCGTCAGACCCCGTAGAAAAGATCAAAGGATC
TTCTTGAGATCCTTTTTTTCTGCGCGTAATCTGCTGCTTGCAAACAAAAAAACCACCGCTACCAGCGGTG
GTTTGTTTGCCGGATCAAGAGCTACCAACTCTTTTTCCGAAGGTAACTGGCTTCAGCAGAGCGCAGATAC
CAAATACTGTCCTTCTAGTGTAGCCGTAGTTAGGCCACCACTTCAAGAACTCTGTAGCACCGCCTACATA
CCTCGCTCTGCTAATCCTGTTACCAGTGGCTGCTGCCAGTGGCGATAAGTCGTGTCTTACCGGGTTGGAC
TCAAGACGATAGTTACCGGATAAGGCGCAGCGGTCGGGCTGAACGGGGGGTTCGTGCACACAGCCCAGCT
TGGAGCGAACGACCTACACCGAACTGAGATACCTACAGCGTGAGCTATGAGAAAGCGCCACGCTTCCCGA
AGGGAGAAAGGCGGACAGGTATCCGGTAAGCGGCAGGGTCGGAACAGGAGAGCGCACGAGGGAGCTTCCA
GGGGGAAACGCCTGGTATCTTTATAGTCCTGTCGGGTTTCGCCACCTCTGACTTGAGCGTCGATTTTTGT
GATGCTCGTCAGGGGGGCGGAGCCTATGGAAAAACGCCAGCAACGCGGCCTTTTTACGGTTCCTGGCCTT
TTGCTGGCCTTTTGCTCACATGTTCTTTCCTGCGTTATCCCCTGATTCTGTGGATAACCGTATTACCGCC
TTTGAGTGAGCTGATACCGCTCGCCGCAGCCGAACGACCGAGCGCAGCGAGTCAGTGAGCGAGGAAGCGG
AAG
