>Addgene plasmid #52690 | pREP41-MCS+ | addgene partial sequence | sequence record 83049 | M13-Rev 5'-CAGGAAACAGCTATGACC-3'
TTCTGACAGAGTAAAATTCTTGAGGGAACTTTCACCATTATGGGAAATGGTTCAAGAAGGTATTGACTTA
AACTCCATCAAATGGTCAGGTCATTGAGTGTTTTTTATTTGTTGTATTTTTTTTTTTTTAGAGAAAATCC
TCCAATATATAAATTAGGAATCATAGTTTCATGATTTTCTGTTACACCTAACTTTTTGTGTGGTGCCCTC
CTCCTTGTCAATATTAATGTTAAAGTGCAATTCTTTTTCCTTATCACGTTGAGCCATTAGTATCAATTTG
CTTACCTGTATTCCTTTACATCCTCCTTTTTCTCCTTCTTGATAAATGTATGTAGATTGCGTATATAGTT
TCGTCTACCCTATGAACATATTCCATTTTGTAATTTCGTGTCGTTTCTATTATGAATTTCATTTATAAAG
TTTATGTACAAATATCATAAAAAAAGAGAATCTTTTTAAGCAAGGATTTTCTTAACTTCTTCGGCGACAG
CATCACCGACTTCGGTGGTACTGTTGGAACCACCTAAATCACCAGTTCTGATACCTGCATCCAAAACCTT
TTTAACTGCATCTTCAATGGCCTTACCTTCTTCAGGCAAGTTCAATGACAATTTCAACATCATTGCAGCA
GACAAGATAGTGGCGATAGGGTTGACCTTATTCTTTGGCAAATCTGGAGCAGAACCGTGGCATGGTTCGT
ACAAACCAAATGCGGTGTTCTTGTCTGGCAAAGAGGCCAAGGACGCAGATGGCAACAAACCCAAGGAACC
TGGGATAACGGAGGCTTCATCGGAGATGATATCACCAAACATGTTGCTGGTGATTATAATACC
