>Addgene plasmid #52690 | pREP41-MCS+ | addgene partial sequence | sequence record 83050 | M13pUC-Fwd 5'-CCCAGTCACGACGTTGTAAAACG-3'
TTCATTAAATCGAGTCCTCCATCAGATGATTTACAAGGTTTTGCATAGAATCCCTAAGTAAGAGAAGTTG
TTAGTGATTTCTTCAAGTTTACTAAAATTTACATACAAATGGATGATCTCTTCTCCATTGTTTCCTTTCT
TCTTGCAAACGCGTTTTACAAAGAGATGACATGCTATTTTCTGATTATTTTTTTCTATAGTTTTCTATTT
TGTACGTCCTTGGGAGTCCGAAATGTAAAATCGGGGTATGGTTAGTAGCGGCAGCGTTCATTATGGTATA
TAAAAGATAAAAAGTAGGGGCAAGCGAGACAGAATGGGATACAAGGGCATCGTCTATAATTATAGCTAAA
AATTGTATTTTAATTTGTATTTTTTGTAATTTTATTTCTCATTGTTTTACTTAAAATGAATGCGAATTAG
AGAAAACTTCAACGAAATGTCAAAATAAGCTCAGCAAAATATACAATTTTAGGGAAAGCGATCAGCAACT
TATTCTCCGTTGTAGATTCTTTTTCTTCATAAATTCCAACAATGTAACTGCCAATTGATTTTTCTCTAGA
TGCTAATAAATTGAAACTAATGAATATAATAACACAGGTTTTGATAAATTGTAAACTCTTACTCAAAAAA
AGAATGTTAAAACTAATTTAACCTTTTTATAAAGGCTCATGGCGTTAAAGAGGATAGTAAAAATTCTACA
ATTTTTTAATTTAATGTCACAATTGTCTTGCGAATATAATTCTATTAATTTTCGCTAACTGCTGTTTTAG
TACTATTACTTTCAATATGCCTTATATGCAACTTTAATTCATGAAGAATGCAATATTTT
