>Addgene plasmid #52690 | pREP41-MCS+ | addgene partial sequence | sequence record 83438 | pAS1-R 5'-TCGTTGTCGGAGATCAAGAA-3'
TATGCAGCTTGAATGGGCTTCCATAGTTTGAAAGAAAAACCCTAGCAGTACTGGCAAGGGAGACATTCCT
TTTACCCGGGGATCCGCTAGCCCATGGGTCGACAGATCTCTCGAGCATATGATTTAACAAAGCGACTATA
AGTCAGAAAGTGAGAATGAGATTGAAATAATTAATTCAACTTATTCAATTGATGATATGCCAGGATTCCT
CTTCCTTTATCTTCAATGTTTCGATTAACAGGTCCATTATCCGGTTTTTAGTTTCGCTGCACATTGCCGA
ATGACAATCGGATTCCTTTAAGCTTTGCTTTTGCCCTGTTTTCTCTCCCCAGTAATCGTTGGGTGACTGA
ACCATCCAGTAGCCGAGAGTTACGTTTTTCCTGATTTAATAAATATCCATATCTATTTGTCTCGTGGTGT
TTTACAGCAACTAACCGAAATTACTATTTTGCATCATCCAACCATAAAGAGACAACAATAATTCTAGAAA
ACATATAACAAGT
